>Addgene plasmid #48304 | Gal1/10 His6 TEV Ura S. cerevisiae expression vector (12URA-B) | depositor full sequence | sequence record 73688 | Gal1/10 His6 TEV Ura S. cerevisiae expression vector (12URA-B) sequence 8932 bps
GGAATAGGAACTTCAAAGCGTTTCCGAAAACGAGCGCTTCCGAAAATGCAACGCGAGCTGCGCACATACA
GCTCACTGTTCACGTCGCACCTATATCTGCGTGTTGCCTGTATATATATATACATGAGAAGAACGGCATA
GTGCGTGTTTATGCTTAAATGCGTACTTATATGCGTCTATTTATGTAGGATGAAAGGTAGTCTAGTACCT
CCTGTGATATTATCCCATTCCATGCGGGGTATCGTATGCTTCCTTCAGCACTACCCTTTAGCTGTTCTAT
ATGCTGCCACTCCTCAATTGGATTAGTCTCATCCTTCAATGCTATCATTTCCTTTGATATTGGATCATAT
GCATAGTACCGAGAAACTAGTGCGAAGTAGTGATCAGGTATTGCTGTTATCTGATGAGTATACGTTGTCC
TGGCCACGGCAGAAGCACGCTTATCGCTCCAATTTCCCACAACATTAGTCAACTCCGTTAGGCCCTTCAT
TGAAAGAAATGAGGTCATCAAATGTCTTCCAATGTGAGATTTTGGGCCATTTTTTATAGCAAAGATTGAA
TAAGGCGCATTTTTCTTCAAAGCTTTATTGTACGATCTGACTAAGTTATCTTTTAATAATTGGTATTCCT
GTTTATTGCTTGAAGAATTGCCGGTCCTATTTACTCGTTTTAGGACTGGTTCAGAATTCTTGAAGACGAA
AGGGCCTCGTGATACGCCTATTTTTATAGGTTAATGTCATGATAATAATGGTTTCTTAGACGTCAGGTGG
CACTTTTCGGGGAAATGTGCGCGGAACCCCTATTTGTTTATTTTTCTAAATACATTCAAATATGTATCCG
CTCATGAGACAATAACCCTGATAAATGCTTCAATAATAATGAAAAAGGAAGAGTATGAGTATTCAACATT
TCCGTGTCGCCCTTATTCCCTTTTTTGCGGCATTTTGCCTTCCTGTTTTTGCTCACCCAGAAACGCTGGT
GAAAGTAAAAGATGCTGAAGATCAGTTGGGTGCACGAGTGGGTTACATCGAACTGGATCTCAACAGCGGT
AAGATCCTTGAGAGTTTTCGCCCCGAAGAACGTTTTCCAATGATGAGCACTTTTAAAGTTCTGCTATGTG
GCGCGGTATTATCCCGTGTTGACGCCGGGCAAGAGCAACTCGGTCGCCGCATACACTATTCTCAGAATGA
CTTGGTTGAGTACTCACCAGTCACAGAAAAGCATCTTACGGATGGCATGACAGTAAGAGAATTATGCAGT
GCTGCCATAACCATGAGTGATAACACTGCGGCCAACTTACTTCTGACAACGATCGGAGGACCGAAGGAGC
TAACCGCTTTTTTGCACAACATGGGGGATCATGTAACTCGCCTTGATCGTTGGGAACCGGAGCTGAATGA
AGCCATACCAAACGACGAGCGTGACACCACGATGCCTGCAGCAATGGCAACAACGTTGCGCAAACTATTA
ACTGGCGAACTACTTACTCTAGCTTCCCGGCAACAATTAATAGACTGGATGGAGGCGGATAAAGTTGCAG
GACCACTTCTGCGCTCGGCCCTTCCGGCTGGCTGGTTTATTGCTGATAAATCTGGAGCCGGTGAGCGTGG
GTCTCGCGGTATCATTGCAGCACTGGGGCCAGATGGTAAGCCCTCCCGTATCGTAGTTATCTACACGACG
GGGAGTCAGGCAACTATGGATGAACGAAATAGACAGATCGCTGAGATAGGTGCCTCACTGATTAAGCATT
GGTAACTGTCAGACCAAGTTTACTCATATATACTTTAGATTGATTTAAAACTTCATTTTTAATTTAAAAG
GATCTAGGTGAAGATCCTTTTTGATAATCTCATGACCAAAATCCCTTAACGTGAGTTTTCGTTCCACTGA
GCGTCAGACCCCGTAGAAAAGATCAAAGGATCTTCTTGAGATCCTTTTTTTCTGCGCGTAATCTGCTGCT
TGCAAACAAAAAAACCACCGCTACCAGCGGTGGTTTGTTTGCCGGATCAAGAGCTACCAACTCTTTTTCC
GAAGGTAACTGGCTTCAGCAGAGCGCAGATACCAAATACTGTCCTTCTAGTGTAGCCGTAGTTAGGCCAC
CACTTCAAGAACTCTGTAGCACCGCCTACATACCTCGCTCTGCTAATCCTGTTACCAGTGGCTGCTGCCA
GTGGCGATAAGTCGTGTCTTACCGGGTTGGACTCAAGACGATAGTTACCGGATAAGGCGCAGCGGTCGGG
CTGAACGGGGGGTTCGTGCACACAGCCCAGCTTGGAGCGAACGACCTACACCGAACTGAGATACCTACAG
CGTGAGCTATGAGAAAGCGCCACGCTTCCCGAAGGGAGAAAGGCGGACAGGTATCCGGTAAGCGGCAGGG
TCGGAACAGGAGAGCGCACGAGGGAGCTTCCAGGGGGAAACGCCTGGTATCTTTATAGTCCTGTCGGGTT
TCGCCACCTCTGACTTGAGCGTCGATTTTTGTGATGCTCGTCAGGGGGGCGGAGCCTATGGAAAAACGCC
AGCAACGCGGCCTTTTTACGGTTCCTGGCCTTTTGCTGGCCTTTTGCTCACATGTTCTTTCCTGCGTTAT
CCCCTGATTCTGTGGATAACCGTATTACCGCCTTTGAGTGAGCTGATACCGCTCGCCGCAGCCGAACGAC
CGAGCGCAGCGAGTCAGTGAGCGAGGAAGCGGAAGAGCGCCTGATGCGGTATTTTCTCCTTACGCATCTG
TGCGGTATTTCACACCGCATATGGTGCACTCTCAGTACAATCTGCTCTGATGCCGCATAGTTAAGCCAGT
ATACACTCCGCTATCGCTACGTGACTGGGTCATGGCTGCGCCCCGACACCCGCCAACACCCGCTGACGCG
CCCTGACGGGCTTGTCTGCTCCCGGCATCCGCTTACAGACAAGCTGTGACCGTCTCCGGGAGCTGCATGT
GTCAGAGGTTTTCACCGTCATCACCGAAACGCGCGAGGCAGCTGCGGTAAAGCTCATCAGCGTGGTCGTG
AAGCGATTCACAGATGTCTGCCTGTTCATCCGCGTCCAGCTCGTTGAGTTTCTCCAGAAGCGTTAATGTC
TGGCTTCTGATAAAGCGGGCCATGTTAAGGGCGGTTTTTTCCTGTTTGGTCACTTGATGCCTCCGTGTAA
GGGGGAATTTCTGTTCATGGGGGTAATGATACCGATGAAACGAGAGAGGATGCTCACGATACGGGTTACT
GATGATGAACATGCCCGGTTACTGGAACGTTGTGAGGGTAAACAACTGGCGGTATGGATGCGGCGGGACC
AGAGAAAAATCACTCAGGGTCAATGCCAGCGCTTCGTTAATACAGATGTAGGTGTTCCACAGGGTAGCCA
GCAGCATCCTGCGATGCAGATCCGGAACATAATGGTGCAGGGCGCTGACTTCCGCGTTTCCAGACTTTAC
GAAACACGGAAACCGAAGACCATTCATGTTGTTGCTCAGGTCGCAGACGTTTTGCAGCAGCAGTCGCTTC
ACGTTCGCTCGCGTATCGGTGATTCATTCTGCTAACCAGTAAGGCAACCCCGCCAGCCTAGCCGGGTCCT
CAACGACAGGAGCACGATCATGCGCACCCGTGGCCAGGACCCAACGCTGCCCGAGATGCGCCGCGTGCGG
CTGCTGGAGATGGCGGACGCGATGGATATGTTCTGCCAAGGGTTGGTTTGCGCATTCACAGTTCTCCGCA
AGAATTGATTGGCTCCAATTCTTGGAGTGGTGAATCCGTTAGCGAGGTGCCGCCGGCTTCCATTCAGGTC
GAGGTGGCCCGGCTCCATGCACCGCGACGCAACGCGGGGAGGCAGACAAGGTATAGGGCGGCGCCTACAA
TCCATGCCAACCCGTTCCATGTGCTCGCCGAGGCGGCATAAATCGCCGTGACGATCAGCGGTCCAGTGAT
CGAAGTTAGGCTGGTAAGAGCCGCGAGCGATCCTTGAAGCTGTCCCTGATGGTCGTCATCTACCTGCCTG
GACAGCATGGCCTGCAACGCGGGCATCCCGATGCCGCCGGAAGCGAGAAGAATCATAATGGGGAAGGCCA
TCCAGCCTCGCGTCGCGAACGCCAGCAAGACGTAGCCCAGCGCGTCGGCCGCCATGCCGGCGATAATGGC
CTGCTTCTCGCCGAAACGTTTGGTGGCGGGACCAGTGACGAAGGCTTGAGCGAGGGCGTGCAAGATTCCG
AATACCGCAAGCGACAGGCCGATCATCGTCGCGCTCCAGCGAAAGCGGTCCTCGCCGAAAATGACCCAGA
GCGCTGCCGGCACCTGTCCTACGAGTTGCATGATAAAGAAGACAGTCATAAGTGCGGCGACGATAGTCAT
GCCCCGCGCCCACCGGAAGGAGCTGACTGGGTTGAAGGCTCTCAAGGGCATCGGTCGACCAATTCGACAG
GTTATCAGCAACAACACAGTCATATCCATTCTCAATTAGCTCTACCACAGTGTGTGAACCAATGTATCCA
GCACCACCTGTAACCAAAACAATTTTAGAAGTACTTTCACTTTGTAACTGAGCTGTCATTTATATTGAAT
TTTCAAAAATTCTTACTTTTTTTTTGGATGGACGCAAAGAAGTTTAATAATCATATTACATGGCATTACC
ACCATATACATATCCATATACATATCCATATCTAATCTTACTTATATGTTGTGGAAATGTAAAGAGCCCC
ATTATCTTAGCCTAAAAAAACCTTCTCTTTGGAACTTTCAGTAATACGCTTAACTGCTCATTGCTATATT
GAAGTACGGATTAGAAGCCGCCGAGCGGGTGACAGCCCTCCGAAGGAAGACTCTCCTCCGTGCGTCCTCG
TCTTCACCGGTCGCGTTCCTGAAACGCAGATGTGCCTCGCGCCGCACTGCTCCGAACAATAAAGATTCTA
CAATACTAGCTTTTATGGTTATGAAGAGGAAAAATTGGCAGTAACCTGGCCCCACAAACCTTCAAATGAA
CGAATCAAATTAACAACCATAGGATGATAATGCGATTAGTTTTTTAGCCTTATTTCTGGGGTAATTAATC
AGCGAAGCGATGATTTTTGATCTATTAACAGATATATAAATGCAAAAACTGCATAACCACTTTAACTAAT
ACTTTCAACATTTTCGGTTTGTATTACTTCTTATTCAAATGTAATAAAAGTATCAACAAAAAATTGTTAA
TATACCTCTATACTTTAACGTCAAGGAGAAAAAACCCCGGATCCGTAACCATGTCAACTGGTTCTTCTCA
CCATCACCATCACCATGGTTCTTCTGAAAACCTGTACTTCCAATCCAATATTGGAAGTGGATAACTCTCG
AGGATCGTAATGACTAGATTATATAATCAGAAATAGCCTTTGGTGATCACTTCCATTTTAGTCAGCATAA
TAGAAAGTTTAATTACGCGCTTTTTTACATTCCGACAAAGATCTGCCCGAGAAAATTCTTCGAGAAGACA
ACAACAACAAAAAAAATAAAGCCTGGGCGAAAAACATCGTGCGTTTACATAATATCTTGAAAAGCAAACA
GATATATAAACCGCTATTGAAATTACCTTTTTAAGTATTCGCCTAGAAGCCTTGTTTCAAGTAGCATCAA
CAACAGGTGTTAGGTTAAACTGCTTTGACTTTTTGTTCTTTAACGAATATCATTAAAAAAAAAGGACATC
TATAAAGAATGTCTCCAAACTCGTCGAAAACTCGAACGGACCAGATAAGCTCCATGCCTGGTATTAATGA
AGCCACGAAGGTGGAAAGTAAGAATGTTGTGAAGGATGCTGTTCCAATAAAATCTGAAGTTGAAACCAAT
GGTACATCAATAGTAAGAGAAAAACAAGATCCACAGGACGGGTGTGGTCGCCATGATCGCGTAGTCGATA
GTGGCTCCAAGTAGCGAAGCGAGCAGGACTGGGCGGCGGCCAAAGCGGTCGGACAGTGCTCCGAGAACGG
GTGCGCATAGAAATTGCATCAACGCATATAGCGCTAGCAGCACGCCATAGTGACTGGCGATGCTGTCGGA
ATGGACGATATCCCGCAAGAGGCCCCGGCAGTACCGGCATAACCAAGCCTATGCCTACAGCCTTCCAGGT
GACGGTGCCGAGATTGACCATGAACGCCTTGTTAGATTTCTACACCGGTGCCTGACTGCGTTAGCAATTT
AACTGTGATAAACTACCGCATTAAAGCTTTTTCTTTCCAATTTTTTTTTTTTCGTCATTATAAAAATCAT
TACGACCGAGATTCCCGGGTAATAACTGATATAATTAAATTGAAGCTCTAATTTGTGAGTTTAGTATACA
TGCATTTACTTATAATACAGTTTTTTAGTTTTGCTGGCCGCATCTTCTCAAATATGCTTCCCAGCCTGCT
TTTCTGTAACGTTCACCCTCTACCTTAGCATCCCTTCCCTTTGCAAATAGTCCTCTTCCAACAATAATAA
TGTCAGATCCTGTAGAGACCACATCATCCACGGTTCTATACTGTTGACCCAATGCGTCTCCCTTGTCATC
TAAACCCACACCGGGTGTCATAATCAACCAATCGTAACCTTCATCTCTTCCACCCATGTCTCTTTGAGCA
ATAAAGCCGATAACAAAATCTTTGTCGCTCTTCGCAATGTCAACAGTACCCTTAGTATATTCTCCAGTAG
ATAGGGAGCCCTTGCATGACAATTCTGCTAACATCAAAAGGCCTCTAGGTTCCTTTGTTACTTCTTCTGC
CGCCTGCTTCAAACCGCTAACAATACCTGGGCCCACCACACCGTGTGCATTCGTAATGTCTGCCCATTCT
GCTATTCTGTATACACCCGCAGAGTACTGCAATTTGACTGTATTACCAATGTCAGCAAATTTTCTGTCTT
CGAAGAGTAAAAAATTGTACTTGGCGGATAATGCCTTTAGCGGCTTAACTGTGCCCTCCATGGAAAAATC
AGTCAAGATATCCACATGTGTTTTTAGTAAACAAATTTTGGGACCTAATGCTTCAACTAACTCCAGTAAT
TCCTTGGTGGTACGAACATCCAATGAAGCACACAAGTTTGTTTGCTTTTCGTGCATGATATTAAATAGCT
TGGCAGCAACAGGACTAGGATGAGTAGCAGCACGTTCCTTATATGTAGCTTTCGACATGATTTATCTTCG
TTTCCTGCAGGTTTTTGTTCTGTGCAGTTGGGTTAAGAATACTGGGCAATTTCATGTTTCTTCAACACTA
CATATGCGTATATATACCAATCTAAGTCTGTGCTCCTTCCTTCGTTCTTCCTTCTGTTCGGAGATTACCG
AATCAAAAAAATTTCAAGGAAACCGAAATCAAAAAAAAGAATAAAAAAAAAATGATGAATTGAAAAGCTT
ATCGATGATAAGCTGTCAAACATGAGAATTCCACGGACTATAGACTATACTAGTATACTCCGTCTACTGT
ACGATACACTTCCGCTCAGGTCCTTGTCCTTTAACGAGGCCTTACCACTCTTTTGTTACTCTATTGATCC
AGCTCAGCAAAGGCAGTGTGATCTAAGATTCTATCTTCGCGATGTAGTAAAACTAGCTAGACCGAGAAAG
AGACTAGAAATGCAAAAGGCACTTCTACAATGGCTGCCATCATTATTATCCGATGTGACGCTGCAGCTTC
TCAATGATATTCGAATACGCTTTGAGGAGATACAGCCTAATATCCGACAAACTGTTTTACAGATTTACGA
TCGTACTTGTTACCCATCATTGAATTTTGAACATCCGAACCTGGGAGTTTTCCCTGAAACAGATAGTATA
TTTGAACCTGTATAATAATATATAGTCTAGCGCTTTACGGAAGACAATGTATGTATTTCGGTTCCTGGAG
AAACTATTGCATCTATTGCATAGGTAATCTTGCACGTCGCATCCCCGGTTCATTTTCTGCGTTTCCATCT
TGCACTTCAATAGCATATCTTTGTTAACGAAGCATCTGTGCTTCATTTTGTAGAACAAAAATGCAACGCG
AGAGCGCTAATTTTTCAAACAAAGAATCTGAGCTGCATTTTTACAGAACAGAAATGCAACGCGAAAGCGC
TATTTTACCAACGAAGAATCTGTGCTTCATTTTTGTAAAACAAAAATGCAACGCGAGAGCGCTAATTTTT
CAAACAAAGAATCTGAGCTGCATTTTTACAGAACAGAAATGCAACGCGAGAGCGCTATTTTACCAACAAA
GAATCTATACTTCTTTTTTGTTCTACAAAAATGCATCCCGAGAGCGCTATTTTTCTAACAAAGCATCTTA
GATTACTTTTTTTCTCCTTTGTGCGCTCTATAATGCAGTCTCTTGATAACTTTTTGCACTGTAGGTCCGT
TAAGGTTAGAAGAAGGCTACTTTGGTGTCTATTTTCTCTTCCATAAAAAAAGCCTGACTCCACTTCCCGC
GTTTACTGATTACTAGCGAAGCTGCGGGTGCATTTTTTCAAGATAAAGGCATCCCCGATTATATTCTATA
CCGTCACAAAGTATGCGCAATCCACATACAGAAAGTGATAGCGTTGATGATTCTTCATTGGTCAGAAAAT
TATGAACGGTTTCTTCTATTTTGTCTCTATATACTACGTATAGGAAATGTTTACATTTTCGTATTGTTTT
CGATTCACTCTATGAATAGTTCTTACTACAATTTTTTTGTCTAAAGAGTAATACTAGAGATAAACATAAA
AAATGTAGAGGTCGAGTTTAGATGCAAGTTCAAGGAGCGAAAGGTGGATGGGTAGGTTATATAGGGATAT
AGCACAGAGATATATAGCAAAGAGATACTTTTGAGCAATGTTTGTGGAAGCGGTATTCGCATTATTTTAG
TAGCTCGTTACAGTCCGGTGCGTTTTTGGTTTTTTGAAAGTGCGTCTTCAGAGCGCTTTTGGTTTTCAAA
AGCGCTCTGAAGTTCCTATACTTTCTAGAGAATAGGAACTTC
Features (pLannotate 1.2.2; 17 found; start..end, strand, type, name):
    790..894     +  promoter       AmpR promoter: bla
    895..1755    +  CDS            AmpR: β-lactamase; bla; confers resistance to ampicillin, carbenicillin, and related antibiotics
   1926..2514    +  rep_origin     ori: high-copy-number ColE1/pMB1/pBR322/pUC origin of replication
   2700..2840    -  misc_feature   bom: basis of mobility region from pBR322
   2942..3133    -  CDS            rop: Rop protein, which maintains plasmids at low copy number; rop
   3137..3532    +  CDS            YPB1_ECOLX: Protein predicted: Swiss-Prot protein existence level 4. From Escherichia coli.
   3774..4399    -  CDS            TcR (fragment): tetracycline efflux protein; tet; confers resistance to tetracycline
   4381..4509    -  CDS            UGE2 (fragment): UGE2_ARATH - Experimental evidence at protein level: Swiss-Prot protein existence level 1. Catalyzes the interconversion between UDP-glucose and UDP- galactose. Cooperates with UGE3 in pollen development and with UGE4 in cell wall carbohydrate biosynthesis and growth. From Arabidopsis thaliana (Mouse-ear cress).
   4551..5215    +  promoter       GAL1,10 promoter: GAL1 and GAL10 genes of S. cerevisiae; divergent inducible promoter, regulated by Gal4
   5249..5266    +  CDS            6xHis: 6xHis affinity tag
   5276..5292    +  CDS            TEV site (fragment): tobacco etch virus (TEV) protease recognition and cleavage site
   5679..5843    +  CDS            TCB2 (fragment): TCB2_YEAST - Experimental evidence at protein level: Swiss-Prot protein existence level 1. May play a role in membrane trafficking. From Saccharomyces cerevisiae (strain ATCC 204508 / S288c) (Baker's yeast).
   5838..6130    -  CDS            TcR (fragment): tetracycline efflux protein; tet; confers resistance to tetracycline
   6325..7128    -  CDS            URA3: orotidine-5'-phosphate decarboxylase, required for uracil biosynthesis; S. cerevisiae URA3; yeast auxotrophic marker, counterselectable with 5-fluoroorotic acid (5-FOA)
   7129..7344    -  promoter       URA3 promoter: S. cerevisiae URA3
   7345..7782    +  CDS            RAF1 (fragment): RAF_YEAST - Experimental evidence at transcript level: Swiss-Prot protein existence level 2. Antagonizes transcriptional repression of recombinase FLP by REP1-REP2. May play a role in plasmid partitioning. From Saccharomyces cerevisiae (strain ATCC 204508 / S288c) (Baker's yeast).
   7936..346     -  rep_origin     2μ ori (across the origin): yeast 2μ plasmid origin of replication
