[The description below was written by a language model from this plasmid's Addgene catalogue record and pLannotate feature annotations shown in this document.]
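Description:
Gal1/10 His6 TEV Ura (12URA-B) is an empty E. coli–S. cerevisiae shuttle vector for galactose-inducible protein expression in budding yeast. The catalogue lists pRS426 as the backbone, at roughly 8.9 kb. It is cloned and propagated in E. coli using a ColE1/pUC-type origin and ampicillin resistance (β-lactamase under its own promoter), and is recorded as high copy. The feature table also picks up pBR322-derived remnants (bom, rop and tetracycline-resistance gene fragments), which suggests a more composite backbone than a plain pRS426. These fragments have no stated function in the vector. In yeast, the plasmid replicates episomally from the 2μ origin and is selected through URA3 with its native promoter, which complements uracil auxotrophy and is counterselectable with 5-FOA.

The expression cassette consists of the divergent, Gal4-regulated GAL1,10 promoter followed by a 6xHis tag and a TEV protease recognition site. An inserted open reading frame is therefore produced with an N-terminal His6 tag that can be used for affinity purification and then cleaved off. No insert is present. The vector is adapted for ligation-independent cloning: the linearised plasmid and a PCR product carrying the series' common primer tags are treated with T4 polymerase to generate complementary overhangs, so a single amplicon can be placed into many vectors of the same family. No terminator is annotated downstream of the cloning site, and short hits to UGE2, TCB2 and RAF1 are probably flanking yeast or 2μ sequence rather than functional genes.

Sister plasmids carry Ade or Trp markers, and the depositor reports that all three can coexist in one appropriately auxotrophic strain, allowing co-expression of three proteins. The deposited full sequence is described as theoretical, with minor discrepancies found in quality-control sequencing that do not affect function.
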