Addgene plasmid #48304: Gal1/10 His6 TEV Ura S. cerevisiae expression vector (12URA-B)
Purpose: (Empty Backbone)
Depositing lab: Scott Gradia. Depositing organization: University of California, Berkeley.
Backbone
  Vector backbone: pRS426
  Backbone size (bp): 8937
  Vector type: NA
  Tag / fusion protein: His6 (N terminal on backbone)
Growth in bacteria
  Bacterial resistance: Ampicillin, 100 μg/mL
  Growth temperature: 37°C
  Growth strain: XL1 Blue
  Copy number: High Copy
Gene/Insert
  Gene/Insert name: None
Terms and licenses: Academic/Nonprofit Terms; Industry Terms: Not Available to Industry
Depositor comments: Note: The full plasmid sequence displayed here is theoretical and may not be entirely accurate. Addgene's quality control sequencing has identified some discrepancies with the sequence, but they do not impact the plasmid's function. This plasmid is a LIC-adapted S. cerevisiae vector. It uses the same PCR primer tags as with most of our other vectors, so one PCR product can be inserted into many different vectors at once. This vector has a TEV cleavable His6 tag on the N-terminus and can complement Ura auxotrophy. Add the following tags to your PCR primers: LicV1 Forward Tag TACTTCCAATCCAATGCA(ATG) LicV1 Reverse Tag TTATCCACTTCCAATGTTATTA Linearize this plasmid with SspI and gel purify the product, then T4-treat with dGTP. For the PCR product, T4-treat with dCTP.Series 12 vectors are galactose inducible (using the Gal 1/10 promoter). The plasmids are cloned and propagated in E. coli. Plasmids are available to complement the Ade, Trp, or Ura auxotrophies. The Ade, Trp, and Ura plasmids can co-exist in the same yeast cell with no compatibility issues. We have successfully expressed 3 proteins from these 3 plasmids in the same strain (BCY123: Ade-, Trp-, Ura-).For more information, please see our website: http://qb3.berkeley.edu/qb3/macrolab/
How to cite: Gal1/10 His6 TEV Ura S. cerevisiae expression vector (12URA-B) was a gift from Scott Gradia (Addgene plasmid # 48304 ; http://n2t.net/addgene:48304 ; RRID:Addgene_48304)
