>Addgene plasmid #48304 | Gal1/10 His6 TEV Ura S. cerevisiae expression vector (12URA-B) | addgene partial sequence | sequence record 71371 | URA3-R2 5'-TTGGCGGATAATGCCTTTAG-3'
CCTCCATGGAAAAATCAGTCAAGATATCCACATGTGTTTTTAGTAAACAAATTTTGGGACCTAATGCTTC
AACTAACTCCAGTAATTCCTTGGTGGTACGAACATCCAATGAAGCACACAAGTTTGTTTGCTTTTCGTGC
ATGATATTAAATAGCTTGGCAGCAACAGGACTAGGATGAGTAGCAGCACGTTCCTTATATGTAGCTTTCG
ACATGATTTATCTTCGTTTCCTGCAGGTTTTTGTTCTGTGCAGTTGGGTTAAGAATACTGGGCAATTTCA
TGTTTCTTCAACACTACATATGCGTATATATACCAATCTAAGTCTGTGCTCCTTCCTTCGTTCTTCCTTC
TGTTCGGAGATTACCGAATCAAAAAAATTTCAAGGAAACCGAAATCAAAAAAAAGAATAAAAAAAAAATG
ATGAATTGAAAAGCTTATCGATGATAAGCTGTCAAACATGAGAATTCCACGGACTATAGACTATACTAGT
ATACTCCGTCTACTGTACGATACACTTCCGCTCAGGTCCTTGTCCTTTAACGAGGCCTTACCACTCTTTT
GTTACTCTATTGATCCAGCTCAGCAAAGGCAGTGTGATCTAAGATTCTATCTTCGCGATGTAGTAAAACT
AGCTAGACCGAGAAAGAGACTAGAAATGCAAAAGGCACTTCTACAATGGCTGCCATCATTATTATCCGAT
GTGACGCTGCAGCTTCTCAATGATATTCGAATACGCTTTGAGGAGATACAGCCTAATATCCGACAAACTG
TTTTACAGATTTACGATCGTACTTGTTACCCATCATTGAATTTTGAACATCCGAACCTGGGAGTTTTCCC
TGAAACAGATAGTATATTTGAACCTGTATAATAATATATAGTCTAGCGCTTTACGGAAGACAATGTATGT
ATTTCGGTTCCTGGAGAAACTATTGCATCTATTGCATAGGTAATCTTGCACGTCGCATCCCCGGTTCATT
TTCTGCGTTTCCATCTTGCACTTCAATAGCATATCTTTGTTAACGAAGCATCTGTGCTTCATTTTGTAGA
ACAAAAATGCAACGCGAGAGCGCTAATTTTTCAAACAAAGAATCTGAGCTGCATTTTTACAGAACAGAAA
TGCAAC
