>Addgene plasmid #48304 | Gal1/10 His6 TEV Ura S. cerevisiae expression vector (12URA-B) | addgene partial sequence | sequence record 71754 | Gal1ProF2 5'-CGAAGCGATGATTTTTGATC-3'
AATGCAAAAACTGCATAACCACTTTAACTAATACTTTCAACATTTTCGGTTTGTATTACTTCTTATTCAA
ATGTAATAAAAGTATCAACAAAAAATTGTTAATATACCTCTATACTTTAACGTCAAGGAGAAAAAACCCC
GGATCCGTAACCATGTCAACTGGTTCTTCTCACCATCACCATCACCATGGTTCTTCTGAAAACCTGTACT
TCCAATCCAATATTGGAAGTGGATAACTCTCGAGGATCGTAATGACTAGATTATATAATCAGAAATAGCC
TTTGGTGATCACTTCCATTTTAGTCAGCATAATAGAAAGTTTAATTACGCGCTTTTTTACATTCCGACAA
AGATCTGCCCGAGAAAATTCTTCGAGAAGACAACAACAACAAAAAAAATAAAGCCTGGGCGAAAAACATC
GTGCGTTTACATAATATCTTGAAAAGCAAACAGATATATAAACCGCTATTGAAATTACCTTTTTAAGTAT
TCGCCTAGAAGCCTTGTTTCAAGTAGCATCAACAACAGGTGTTAGGTTAAACTGCTTTGACTTTTTGTTC
TTTAACGAATATCATTAAAAAAAAAGGACATCTATAAAGAATGTCTCCAAACTCGTCGAAAACTCGAACG
GACCAGATAAGCTCCATGCCTGGTATTAATGAAGCCACGAAGGTGGAAAGTAAGAATGTTGTGAAGGATG
CTGTTCCAATAAAATCTGAAGTTGAAACCAATGGTACATCAATAGTAAGAGAAAAACAAGATCCACAGGA
CGGGTGTGGTCGCCATGATCGCGTAGTCGATAGTGGCTCCAAGTAGCGAAGCGAGCAGGACTGGGCGGCG
GCCAAAGCGGTCGGACAGTGCTCCGAGAACGGGTGCGCATAGAAATTGCATCAACGCATATAGCGCTAGC
AGCACGCCATAGTGACTGGCGATGCTGTCGGAATGGACGATATCCCGCAAGAGGCCCGGCAGTACCGGCA
TAACCAAGCCTATGCCTACAGCATCCAGGGTGACGGTGCCGAGGATGACGATGAGCGCATTGTTAGATTT
CATACACGGTGC
